>Addgene plasmid #131385 | pDA027 | addgene full sequence | sequence record 256655 | Addgene NGS Result
GAGTTTACTCCCTATCAGTGATAGAGAACGTATGTCGAGTTTACTCCCTATCAGTGATAGAGAACGATGT
CGAGTTTACTCCCTATCAGTGATAGAGAACGTATGTCGAGTTTACTCCCTATCAGTGATAGAGAACGTAT
GTCGAGTTTACTCCCTATCAGTGATAGAGAACGTATGTCGAGTTTATCCCTATCAGTGATAGAGAACGTA
TGTCGAGTTTACTCCCTATCAGTGATAGAGAACGTATGTCGAGGTAGGCGTGTACGGTGGGAGGCCTATA
TAAGCAGAGCTCGTTTAGTGAACCGTCAGATCGCCTGGAGCGGCCGCGTTTAAACTTAATTAAGCCACCA
TGGGCAAGAAGCAGAACCGCAAGACCGGCAACAGCAAGACCCAGAGCGCCAGCCCCCCCCCCAAGGAGCG
CAGCAGCAGCCCCGCCACCGAGCAGAGCTGGATGGAGAACGACTTCGACGAGCTGCGCGAGGAGGGCTTC
CGCCGCAGCAACTACAGCGAGCTGCGCGAGGACATCCAGACCAAGGGCAAGGAGGTGGAGAACTTCGAGA
AGAACCTGGAGGAGTGCATCACCCGCATCACCAACACCGAGAAGTGCCTGAAGGAGCTGATGGAGCTGAA
GACCAAGGCCCGCGAGCTGCGCGAGGAGTGCCGCAGCCTGCGCAGCCGCTGCGACCAATTGGAGGAGCGC
GTGAGCGCCATGGAGGACGAGATGAACGAGATGAAGCGCGAGGGCAAGTTCCGCGAGAAGCGCATCAAGC
GCAACGAGCAGAGCCTGCAGGAGATCTGGGACTACGTGAAGCGCCCCAACCTGCGCCTGATCGGCGTGCC
CGAGAGCGACGTGGAGAACGGCACCAAGCTGGAGAACACCCTGCAGGACATCATCCAGGAGAACTTCCCC
AACCTGGCCCGCCAGGCCAACGTGCAGATCCAGGAGATCCAGCGCACCCCCCAGCGCTACAGCAGCCGCC
GCGCCACCCCCCGCCACATCATCGTGCGCTTCACCAAGGTGGAGATGAAGGAGAAGATGCTGCGCGCCGC
CCGCGAGAAGGGCCGCGTGACCCTGAAGGGCAAGCCCATCCGTCTCACCGCCGACCTGAGCGCCGAGACC
CTGCAGGCCCGCCGCGAGTGGGGCCCCATCTTCAACATCCTGAAGGAGAAGAACTTCCAGCCCCGCATCA
GCTACCCCGCCAAGCTGAGCTTCATCAGCGAGGGCGAGATCAAGTACTTCATCGACAAGCAGATGCTGCG
CGACTTCGTGACCACCCGCCCCGCCCTGAAGGAGCTGCTGAAGGAGGCCCTGAACATGGAGCGCAACAAC
CGCTACCAGCCCCTGCAGAACCACGCCAAGATGTAAAGACCATCGAGACTAGGAAGAAACTGCATCAACT
AATGAGCAAAATCAGGCGCGCCCATCATAATGACCGGCAGCAACAGCCACATCACCATCCTGACCCTGAA
CATCAACGGCCTGAACAGCGCCATCAAGCGCCACCGCCTGGCCAGCTGGATCAAGAGCCAGGACCCCAGC
GTGTGCTGCATCCAGGAGACCCACCTGACCTGCCGCGACACCCACCGCCTGAAGATCAAGGGCTGGCGCA
AGATCTACCAGGCCAACGGCAAGCAGAAGAAGGCCGGCGTGGCCATCCTGGTGAGCGACAAGACCGACTT
CAAGCCCACCAAGATCAAGCGCGACAAGGAGGGCCACTACATCATGGTGAAGGGCAGCATCCAGCAGGAG
GAGCTGACCATCCTGAACATCTACGCCCCCAACACCGGTGCCCCCCGCTTCATCAAGCAGGTGCTGAGCG
ACCTGCAGCGCGACCTGGACAGCCACACCCTGATCATGGGCGACTTCAACACCCCCCTGAGCACCCTGGA
CCGCAGCACCCGCCAGAAGGTGAACAAGGACACCCAGGAGCTGAACAGCGCCCTGCACCAGGCCGACCTG
ATCGACATCTACCGCACCCTGCACCCCAAGAGCACCGAGTACACCTTCTTCAGCGCCCCCCACCACACCT
ACAGCAAGATCGACCACATCGTGGGCAGCAAGGCCCTGCTGAGCAAGTGCAAGCGCACCGAGATCATCAC
CAACTACCTGAGCGACGCTAGCGCCATCAAGCTGGAGCTGCGCATCAAGAACCTGACCCAGAGCCGCAGC
ACCACCTGGAAGCTGAACAACCTGCTGCTGAACGACTACTGGGTGCACAACGAGATGAAGGCCGAGATCA
AGATGTTCTTCGAAACCAACGAGAACAAGGACACCACCTACCAGAACCTGTGGGACGCCTTCAAGGCCGT
GTGCCGCGGCAAGTTCATCGCCCTGAACGCCTACAAGCGCAAGCAGGAGCGCAGCAAGATCGACACCCTG
ACCAGCCAGCTGAAGGAGCTGGAGAAGCAGGAGCAGACCCACAGCAAGGCCAGCCGCCGCCAGGAGATCA
CCAAGATCCGCGCCGAGCTGAAGGAGATCGAGACCCAGAAGACCCTGCAGAAGATCAACGAGTCGCGAAG
CTGGTTCTTCGAGCGCATCAACAAGATCGACCGCCCCCTGGCCCGCCTGATCAAGAAGAAGCGCGAGAAG
AACCAGATCGACACCATCAAGAACGACAAGGGCGACATCACCACCGACCCCACCGAGATCCAGACCACCA
TCCGCGAGTACTACAAGCACCTGTACGCCAACAAGCTGGAGAACCTGGAGGAGATGGACACCTTCCTGGA
CACCTACACCCTGCCCCGCCTGAACCAGGAGGAGGTGGAGAGCCTGAACCGCCCCATCACCGGCAGCGAG
ATCGTGGCCATCATCAACAGCCTGCCCACCAAGAAGAGCCCCGGCCCCGACGGCTTCACCGCCGAGTTCT
ACCAGCGCTACAAGGAGGAGCTGGTGCCCTTCCTGCTGAAGCTGTTCCAAAGCATCGAGAAGGAGGGCAT
CCTGCCCAACAGCTTCTACGAGGCCAGCATCATCCTGATCCCCAAGCCCGGCCGCGACACCACCAAGAAG
GAGAACTTCCGCCCCATCAGCCTGATGAACATCGACGCCAAGATCCTGAACAAGATCCTGGCCAACCGCA
TCCAGCAGCACATCAAGAAGCTGATCCACCACGACCAGGTGGGCTTCATCCCCGGGATGCAGGGCTGGTT
CAACATCCGCAAGAGCATCAACGTGATCCAGCACATCAACCGCGCCAAGGACAAGAACCACATGATCATC
AGCATCGACGCCGAGAAGGCCTTCGACAAGATCCAGCAGCCCTTCATGCTGAAGACCCTGAACAAGCTGG
GCATCGACGGCACCTACTTCAAGATCATCCGCGCCATCTACGACAAGCCCACCGCCAACATCATCCTGAA
CGGCCAGAAGCTGGAGGCCTTCCCCCTGAAGACCGGCACGCGTCAGGGCTGCCCCCTGAGCCCCCTGCTG
TTCAACATCGTGCTGGAGGTGCTGGCCCGCGCCATCCGCCAGGAGAAGGAGATCAAGGGCATCCAGCTGG
GCAAGGAGGAGGTGAAGCTGAGCCTGTTCGCCTACGACATGATCGTGTACCTGGAGAACCCCATCGTGAG
CGCCCAGAACCTGCTGAAGCTGATCAGCAACTTCAGCAAGGTGAGCGGCTACAAGATCAACGTGCAGAAG
AGCCAGGCCTTCCTGTACACCAACAACCGCCAGACCGAGAGCCAGATCATGGGCGAGCTGCCCTTCACCA
TCGCTAGCAAGCGCATCAAGTACCTGGGCATCCAGCTGACCCGCGACGTGAAGGACCTGTTCAAGGAGAA
CTACAAGCCCCTGCTGAAGGAGATCAAGGAGGAGACCAACAAGTGGAAGAACATCCCCTGCAGCTGGGTG
GGCCGCATCAACATCGTGAAGATGGCCATCCTGCCCAAGGTGATCTACCGCTTCAACGCCATCCCCATCA
AGCTGCCCATGACCTTCTTCACCGAGCTGGAGAAGACCACCCTGAAGTTCATCTGGAACCAGAAGCGCGC
CCGCATCGCCAAGAGCATCCTGAGCCAGAAGAACAAGGCCGGCGGCATCACCCTGCCCGACTTCAAGCTG
TACTACAAGGCCACCGTGACCAAGACCGCCTGGTACTGGTACCAGAACCGCGATATCGACCAGTGGAACC
GCACCGAGCCCAGCGAGATCATGCCCCACATCTACAACTACCTGATCTTCGACAAGCCCGAGAAGAACAA
GCAGTGGGGCAAGGACAGCCTGTTCAACAAGTGGTGCTGGGAGAACTGGCTGGCCATCTGCCGCAAGCTG
AAGCTGGACCCCTTCCTGACCCCCTACACCAAGATCAACAGCCGCTGGATCAAGGACCTGAACGTGAAGC
CCAAGACCATCAAGACCCTGGAGGAGAACCTGGGCATCACCATCCAGGACATCGGCGTGGGCAAGGACTT
CATGAGCAAGACCCCCAAGGCCATGGCCACCAAGGACAAGATCGACAAGTGGGACCTGATCAAGCTGAAG
AGCTTCTGCACCGCCAAGGAGACCACCATCCGCGTGAACCGCCAGCCCACCACCTGGGAGAAGATCTTCG
CCACCTACAGCAGCGACAAGGGCCTGATCAGCCGCATCTACAACGAGCTGAAGCAGATCTACAAGAAGAA
GACCAACAACCCCATCAAGAAGTGGGCCAAGGACATGAACCGCCACTTCAGCAAGGAGGACATCTACGCC
GCCAAGAAGCATATGAAGAAGTGCAGCAGCAGCCTGGCCATCCGCGAGATGCAGATCAAGACCACCATGC
GCTACCACCTGACCCCCGTGCGCATGGCCATCATCAAGAAGAGCGGCAACAACCGCTGCTGGCGCGGCTG
CGGCGAGATCGGCACCCTGCTGCACTGCTGGTGGGACTGCAAGCTGGTGCAGCCCCTGTGGAAGAGCGTG
TGGCGCTTCCTGCGCGACCTGGAGCTGGAGATCCCCTTCGACCCCGCCATCCCCCTGCTGGGCATCTACC
CCAACGAGTACAAGAGCTGCTGCTACAAGGACACCTGCACCCGCATGTTCATCGCCGCCCTGTTCACCAT
CGCCAAGACCTGGAACCAGCCCAAGTGCCCCACCATGATCGATTGGATCAAGAAGATGTGGCACATCTAC
ACCATGGAGTACTACGCCGCCATCAAGAACGACGAGTTCATCAGCTTCGTGGGCACCTGGATGAAGCTGG
AGACCATCATCCTGAGCAAGCTGAGCCAGGAGCAGAAGACCAAGCACCGCATCTTCAGCCTGATCGGCGG
CAACGGCGGCGGCAGCGGCGGCGGCAGCCTGGAAGTTCTGTTCCAGGGGCCCGACTACAAAGACCATGAC
GGTGATTATAAAGATCATGACATCGATTACAAGGATGACGATGACAAGTAGACAATGAGATCACATGGAC
ACAGGAAGGGGAATATCACACTCTGGGGACTGTGGTGGGGTCGGGGGAGGGGGGAGGGATAGCATTGGGA
GATATACCTAATGCTAGATGACACATTAGTGGGTGCAGCGCACCAGCATGGCACATGTATACATATGTAA
CTAACCTGCACAATGTGCACATGTACCCTAAAACTTAGAGTATAATGGATCCAGACATGATAAGATACAT
TGATGAGTTTGGACAAACCACAACTAGAATGCAGTGAAAAAAATGCTTTATTTGTGAAATTTGTGATGCT
ATTGCTTTATTTGTAACCATTATAAGCTGCAATAAACAAGTTAACAACAACAATTGCATTCATTTTATGT
TTCAGGTTCAGGGGGAGGTGTGGGAGGTTTTTTAAAGCAAGTAAAACCTCTACAAATGTGGTATGGCTGA
TTATGATCCGGCTGCCTCGCGCGTTTCGGTGATGACGGTGAAAACCTCTGACACATGCAGCTCCCGGAGA
CGGTCACAGCTTGTCTGTAAGCGGATGCCGGGAGCAGACAAGCCCGTCAGGGCGCGTCAGCGGGTGTTGG
CGGGTGTCGGGGCGCAGCCATGAGGTCGACTCTAGAGGATCGATCCCCGCCCCGGACGAACTAAACCTGA
CTACGACATCTCTGCCCCTTCTTCGCGGGGCAGTGCATGTAATCCCTTCAGTTGGTTGGTACAACTTGCC
AACTGGGCCCTGTTCCACATGTGACACGGGGGGGGACCAAACACAAAGGGGTTCTCTGACTGTAGTTGAC
ATCCTTATAAATGGATGTGCACATTTGCCAACACTGAGTGGCTTTCATCCTGGAGCAGACTTTGCAGTCT
GTGGACTGCAACACAACATTGCCTTTATGTGTAACTCTTGGCTGAAGCTCTTACACCAATGCTGGGGGAC
ATGTACCTCCCAGGGGCCCAGGAAGACTACGGGAGGCTACACCAACGTCAATCAGAGGGGCCTGTGTAGC
TACCGATAAGCGGACCCTCAAGAGGGCATTAGCAATAGTGTTTATAAGGCCCCCTTGTTAACCCTAAACG
GGTAGCATATGCTTCCCGGGTAGTAGTATATACTATCCAGACTAACCCTAATTCAATAGCATATGTTACC
CAACGGGAAGCATATGCTATCGAATTAGGGTTAGTAAAAGGGTCCTAAGGAACAGCGATATCTCCCACCC
CATGAGCTGTCACGGTTTTATTTACATGGGGTCAGGATTCCACGAGGGTAGTGAACCATTTTAGTCACAA
GGGCAGTGGCTGAAGATCAAGGAGCGGGCAGTGAACTCTCCTGAATCTTCGCCTGCTTCTTCATTCTCCT
TCGTTTAGCTAATAGAATAACTGCTGAGTTGTGAACAGTAAGGTGTATGTGAGGTGCTCGAAAACAAGGT
TTCAGGTGACGCCCCCAGAATAAAATTTGGACGGGGGGTTCAGTGGTGGCATTGTGCTATGACACCAATA
TAACCCTCACAAACCCCTTGGGCAATAAATACTAGTGTAGGAATGAAACATTCTGAATATCTTTAACAAT
AGAAATCCATGGGGTGGGGACAAGCCGTAAAGACTGGATGTCCATCTCACACGAATTTATGGCTATGGGC
AACACATAATCCTAGTGCAATATGATACTGGGGTTATTAAGATGTGTCCCAGGCAGGGACCAAGACAGGT
GAACCATGTTGTTACACTCTATTTGTAACAAGGGGAAAGAGAGTGGACGCCGACAGCAGCGGACTCCACT
GGTTGTCTCTAACACCCCCGAAAATTAAACGGGGCTCCACGCCAATGGGGCCCATAAACAAAGACAAGTG
GCCACTCTTTTTTTTGAAATTGTGGAGTGGGGGCACGCGTCAGCCCCCACACGCCGCCCTGCGGTTTTGG
ACTGTAAAATAAGGGTGTAATAACTTGGCTGATTGTAACCCCGCTAACCACTGCGGTCAAACCACTTGCC
CACAAAACCACTAATGGCACCCCGGGGAATACCTGCATAAGTAGGTGGGCGGGCCAAGATAGGGGCGCGA
TTGCTGCGATCTGGAGGACAAATTACACACACTTGCGCCTGAGCGCCAAGCACAGGGTTGTTGGTCCTCA
TATTCACGAGGTCGCTGAGAGCACGGTGGGCTAATGTTGCCATGGGTAGCATATACTACCCAAATATCTG
GATAGCATATGCTATCCTAATCTATATCTGGGTAGCATAGGCTATCCTAATCTATATCTGGGTAGCATAT
GCTATCCTAATCTATATCTGGGTAGTATATGCTATCCTAATTTATATCTGGGTAGCATAGGCTATCCTAA
TCTATATCTGGGTAGCATATGCTATCCTAATCTATATCTGGGTAGTATATGCTATCCTAATCTGTATCCG
GGTAGCATATGCTATCCTAATAGAGATTAGGGTAGTATATGCTATCCTAATTTATATCTGGGTAGCATAT
ACTACCCAAATATCTGGATAGCATATGCTATCCTAATCTATATCTGGGTAGCATATGCTATCCTAATCTA
TATCTGGGTAGCATAGGCTATCCTAATCTATATCTGGGTAGCATATGCTATCCTAATCTATATCTGGGTA
GTATATGCTATCCTAATTTATATCTGGGTAGCATAGGCTATCCTAATCTATATCTGGGTAGCATATGCTA
TCCTAATCTATATCTGGGTAGTATATGCTATCCTAATCTGTATCCGGGTAGCATATGCTATCCTCATGCA
TATACAGTCAGCATATGATACCCAGTAGTAGAGTGGGAGTGCTATCCTTTGCATATGCCGCCACCTCCCA
AGGGGGCGTGAATTTTCGCTGCTTGTCCTTTTCCTGCTGGTTGCTCCCATTCTTAGGTGAATTTAAGGAG
GCCAGGCTAAAGCCGTCGCATGTCTGATTGCTCACCAGGTAAATGTCGCTAATGTTTTCCAACGCGAGAA
GGTGTTGAGCGCGGAGCTGAGTGACGTGACAACATGGGTATGCCCAATTGCCCCATGTTGGGAGGACGAA
AATGGTGACAAGACAGATGGCCAGAAATACACCAACAGCACGCATGATGTCTACTGGGGATTTATTCTTT
AGTGCGGGGGAATACACGGCTTTTAATACGATTGAGGGCGTCTCCTAACAAGTTACATCACTCCTGCCCT
TCCTCACCCTCATCTCCATCACCTCCTTCATCTCCGTCATCTCCGTCATCACCCTCCGCGGCAGCCCCTT
CCACCATAGGTGGAAACCAGGGAGGCAAATCTACTCCATCGTCAAAGCTGCACACAGTCACCCTGATATT
GCAGGTAGGAGCGGGCTTTGTCATAACAAGGTCCTTAATCGCATCCTTCAAAACCTCAGCAAATATATGA
GTTTGTAAAAAGACCATGAAATAACAGACAATGGACTCCCTTAGCGGGCCAGGTTGTGGGCCGGGTCCAG
GGGCCATTCCAAAGGGGAGACGACTCAATGGTGTAAGACGACATTGTGGAATAGCAAGGGCAGTTCCTCG
CCTTAGGTTGTAAAGGGAGGTCTTACTACCTCCATATACGAACACACCGGCGACCCAAGTTCCTTCGTCG
GTAGTCCTTTCTACGTGACTCCTAGCCAGGAGAGCTCTTAAACCTTCTGCAATGTTCTCAAATTTCGGGT
TGGAACCTCCTTGACCACGATGCTTTCCAAACCACCCTCCTTTTTTGCGCCTGCCTCCATCACCCTGACC
CCGGGGTCCAGTGCTTGGGCCTTCTCCTGGGTCATCTGCGGGGCCCTGCTCTATCGCTCCCGGGGGCACG
TCAGGCTCACCATCTGGGCCACCTTCTTGGTGGTATTCAAAATAATCGGCTTCCCCTACAGGGTGGAAAA
ATGGCCTTCTACCTGGAGGGGGCCTGCGCGGTGGAGACCCGGATGATGATGACTGACTACTGGGACTCCT
GGGCCTCTTTTCTCCACGTCCACGACCTCTCCCCCTGGCTCTTTCACGACTTCCCCCCCTGGCTCTTTCA
CGTCCTCTACCCCGGCGGCCTCCACTACCTCCTCGACCCCGGCCTCCACTACCTCCTCGACCCCGGCCTC
CACTGCCTCCTCGACCCCGGCCTCCACCTCCTGCTCCTGCCCCTCCTGCTCCTGCCCCTCCTCCTGCTCC
TGCCCCTCCTGCCCCTCCTGCTCCTGCCCCTCCTGCCCCTCCTCCTGCTCCTGCCCCTCCTCCTGCTCCT
GCCCCTCCTGCCCCTCCTGCCCCTCCTCCTGCTCCTGCCCCTCCTSCYGCTCCTGCCCCTCCTGCTCCTG
CCCCTCCCGCTCCTGCTCCTGCTCCTGTTCCACCGTGGGTCCCTTTGCAGCCAATGCAACTTGGACGTTT
TTGGGGTCTCCGGACACCATCTCTATGTCTTGGCCCTGATCCTGAGCCGCCCGGGGCTCCTGGTCTTCCG
CCTCCTCGTCCTCGTCCTCTTCCCCGTCCTCGTCCATGGTTATCACCCCCTCTTCTTTGAGGTCCACTGC
CGCCGGAGCCTTCTGGTCCAGATGTGTCTCCCTTCTCTCCTAGGCCATTTCCAGGTCCTGTACCTGGCCC
CTCGTCAGACATGATTCACACTAAAAGAGATCAATAGACATCTTTATTAGACGACGCTCAGTGAATACAG
GGAGTGCAGACTCCTGCCCCCTCCAACAGCCCCCCCACCCTCATCCCCTTCATGGTCGCTGTCAGACAGA
TCCAGGTCTGAAAATTCCCCATCCTCCGAACCATCCTCGTCCTCATCACCAATTACTCGCAGCCCGGAAA
ACTCCCGCTGAACATCCTCAAGATTTGCGTCCTGAGCCTCAAGCCAGGCCTCAAATTCCTCGTCCCCCTT
TTTGCTGGACGGTAGGGATGGGGATTCTCGGGACCCCTCCTCTTCCTCTTCAAGGTCACCAGACAGAGAT
GCTACTGGGGCAACGGAAGAAAAGCTGGGTGCGGCCTGTGAGGATCAGCTTATCGATGATAAGCTGTCAA
ACATGAGAATTCTTGAAGACGAAAGGGCCTCGTGATACGCCTATTTTTATAGGTTAATGTCATGATAATA
ATGGTTTCTTAGACGTCAGGTGGCACTTTTCGGGGAAATGTGCGCGGAACCCCTATTTGTTTATTTTTCT
AAATACATTCAAATATGTATCCGCTCATGAGACAATAACCCTGATAAATGCTTCAATAATATTGAAAAAG
GAAGAGTATGAGTATTCAACATTTCCGTGTCGCCCTTATTCCCTTTTTTGCGGCATTTTGCCTTCCTGTT
TTTGCTCACCCAGAAACGCTGGTGAAAGTAAAAGATGCTGAAGATCAGTTGGGTGCACGAGTGGGTTACA
TCGAACTGGATCTCAACAGCGGTAAGATCCTTGAGAGTTTTCGCCCCGAAGAACGTTTTCCAATGATGAG
CACTTTTAAAGTTCTGCTATGTGGCGCGGTATTATCCCGTGTTGACGCCGGGCAAGAGCAACTCGGTCGC
CGCATACACTATTCTCAGAATGACTTGGTTGAGTACTCACCAGTCACAGAAAAGCATCTTACGGATGGCA
TGACAGTAAGAGAATTATGCAGTGCTGCCATAACCATGAGTGATAACACTGCGGCCAACTTACTTCTGAC
AACGATCGGAGGACCGAAGGAGCTAACCGCTTTTTTGCACAACATGGGGGATCATGTAACTCGCCTTGAT
CGTTGGGAACCGGAGCTGAATGAAGCCATACCAAACGACGAGCGTGACACCACGATGCCTGCAGCAATGG
CAACAACGTTGCGCAAACTATTAACTGGCGAACTACTTACTCTAGCTTCCCGGCAACAATTAATAGACTG
GATGGAGGCGGATAAAGTTGCAGGACCACTTCTGCGCTCGGCCCTTCCGGCTGGCTGGTTTATTGCTGAT
AAATCTGGAGCCGGTGAGCGTGGGTCTCGCGGTATCATTGCAGCACTGGGGCCAGATGGTAAGCCCTCCC
GTATCGTAGTTATCTACACGACGGGGAGTCAGGCAACTATGGATGAACGAAATAGACAGATCGCTGAGAT
AGGTGCCTCACTGATTAAGCATTGGTAACTGTCAGACCAAGTTTACTCATATATACTTTAGATTGATTTA
AAACTTCATTTTTAATTTAAAAGGATCTAGGTGAAGATCCTTTTTGATAATCTCATGACCAAAATCCCTT
AACGTGAGTTTTCGTTCCACTGAGCGTCAGACCCCGTAGAAAAGATCAAAGGATCTTCTTGAGATCCTTT
TTTTCTGCGCGTAATCTGCTGCTTGCAAACAAAAAAACCACCGCTACCAGCGGTGGTTTGTTTGCCGGAT
CAAGAGCTACCAACTCTTTTTCCGAAGGTAACTGGCTTCAGCAGAGCGCAGATACCAAATACTGTCCTTC
TAGTGTAGCCGTAGTTAGGCCACCACTTCAAGAACTCTGTAGCACCGCCTACATACCTCGCTCTGCTAAT
CCTGTTACCAGTGGCTGCTGCCAGTGGCGATAAGTCGTGTCTTACCGGGTTGGACTCAAGACGATAGTTA
CCGGATAAGGCGCAGCGGTCGGGCTGAACGGGGGGTTCGTGCACACAGCCCAGCTTGGAGCGAACGACCT
ACACCGAACTGAGATACCTACAGCGTGAGCTATGAGAAAGCGCCACGCTTCCCGAAGGGAGAAAGGCGGA
CAGGTATCCGGTAAGCGGCAGGGTCGGAACAGGAGAGCGCACGAGGGAGCTTCCAGGGGGAAACGCCTGG
TATCTTTATAGTCCTGTCGGGTTTCGCCACCTCTGACTTGAGCGTCGATTTTTGTGATGCTCGTCAGGGG
GGCGGAGCCTATGGAAAAACGCCAGCAACGCGGCCTTTTTACGGTTCCTGGCCTTTTGCTGGCCTTTTGC
TCACATGTTCTTTCCTGCGTTATCCCCTGATTCTGTGGATAACCGTATTACCGCCTTTGAGTGAGCTGAT
ACCGCTCGCCGCAGCCGAACGACCGAGCGCAGCGAGTCAGTGAGCGAGGAAGCGGAAGAGCGCCTGATGC
GGTATTTTCTCCTTACGCATCTGTGCGGTATTTCACACCGCATATGGTGCACTCTCAGTACAATCTGCTC
TGATGCCGCATAGTTAAGCCAGCTGTGGAATGTGTGTCAGTTAGGGTGTGGAAAGTCCCCAGGCTCCCCA
GCAGGCAGAAGTATGCAAAGCATGCATCTCAATTAGTCAGCAACCAGGTGTGGAAAGTCCCCAGGCTCCC
CAGCAGGCAGAAGTATGCAAAGCATGCATCTCAATTAGTCAGCAACCATAGTCCCGCCCCTAACTCCGCC
CATCCCGCCCCTAACTCCGCCCAGTTCCGCCCATTCTCCGCCCCATGGCTGACTAATTTTTTTTATTTAT
GCAGAGGCCGAGGCCGCCTCGGCCTCTGAGCTATTCCAGAAGTAGTGAGGAGGCTTTTTTGGAGGCCTAG
GCTTTTGCAAAAAGCTTGCATGCCTGCAGGTCGGCCGCCACGACCGGTGCCGCCACCATCCCCTGACCCA
CGCCCCTGACCCCTCACAAGGAGACGACCTTCCATGACCGAGTACAAGCCCACGGTGCGCCTCGCCACCC
GCGACGACGTCCCCCGGGCCGTACGCACCCTCGCCGCCGCGTTCGCCGACTACCCCGCCACGCGCCACAC
CGTCGACCCGGACCGCCACATCGAGCGGGTCACCGAGCTGCAAGAACTCTTCCTCACGCGCGTCGGGCTC
GACATCGGCAAGGTGTGGGTCGCGGACGACGGCGCCGCGGTGGCGGTCTGGACCACGCCGGAGAGCGTCG
AAGCGGGGGCGGTGTTCGCCGAGATCGGCCCGCGCATGGCCGAGTTGAGCGGTTCCCGGCTGGCCGCGCA
GCAACAGATGGAAGGCCTCCTGGCGCCGCACCGGCCCAAGGAGCCCGCGTGGTTCCTGGCCACCGTCGGC
GTCTCGCCCGACCACCAGGGCAAGGGTCTGGGCAGCGCCGTCGTGCTCCCCGGAGTGGAGGCGGCCGAGC
GCGCCGGGGTGCCCGCCTTCCTGGAGACCTCCGCGCCCCGCAACCTCCCCTTCTACGAGCGGCTCGGCTT
CACCGTCACCGCCGACGTCGAGGTGCCCGAAGGACCGCGCACCTGGTGCATGACCCGCAAGCCCGGTGCC
TGACGCCCGCCCCACGACCCGCAGCGCCCGACCGAAAGGAGCGCACGACCCCATGGCTCCGACCGAAGCC
ACCCGGGGCGGCCCCGCCGACCCCGCACCCGCCCCCGAGGCCCACCGACTCTAGAGGATCATAATCAGCC
ATACCACATTTGTAGAGGTTTTACTTGCTTTAAAAAACCTCCCACACCTCCCCCTGAACCTGAAACATAA
AATGAATGCAATTGTTGTTGTTAACTTGTTTATTGCAGCTTATAATGGTTACAAATAAAGCAATAGCATC
ACAAATTTCACAAATAAAGCATTTTTTTCACTGCATTCTAGTTGTGGTTTGTCCAAACTCATCAATGTAT
CTTATCATGTCTGGATCACTCGCCGATAGTGGAAACCGACGCCCCAGCACTCGTCCGGATCGGGAGATGG
GGGAGGCTAACTGAAACACGGAAGGAGACAATACCGGAAGGAACCCGCGCTATGACGGCAATAAAAAGAC
AGAATAAAACGCACGGGTGTTGGGTCGTTTGTTCATAAACGCGGGGTTCGGTCCCAGGGCTGGCACTCTG
TCGATACCCCACCGAGACCCCATTGGGGCCAATACGCCCGCGTTTCTTCCTTTTCCCCACCCCACCCCCC
AAGTTCGGGTGAAGGCCCAGGGCTCGCAGCCAACGTCGGGGCGGCAGGCCCTGCCATAGCCACTGGCCCC
GTGGGTTAGGGACGGGGTCCCCCATGGGGAATGGTTTATGGTTCGTGGGGGTTATTATTTTGGGCGTTGC
GTGGGGTCAGGTCCACGACTGGACTGAGCAGACAGACCCATGGTTTTTGGATGGCCTGGGCATGGACCGC
ATGTACTGGCGCGACACGAACACCGGGCGTCTGTGGCTGCCAAACACCCCCGACCCCCAAAAACCACCGC
GCGGATTTCTGGCGTGCCAAGCTAGTCGACCAATTCTCATGTTTGACAGCTTATCATCGCAGATCCGGGC
AACGTTGTTGCCATTGCTGCAGGCGCAGAACTGGTAGGTATGGAAGATCTCTAGAAGCTGGGTACCAGCT
GCTAGCAAGCTTGCTAGCGGCCGAGGCGTATCACGAGGCCCTTTCGTCTTCACTC
Features (pLannotate 1.2.2; 27 found; start..end, strand, type, name):
      1..315     +  promoter       tight TRE promoter: Tet-responsive promoter PTight, consisting of seven tet operator sequences followed by the minimal CMV promoter
    350..1363    +  CDS            L1RE1: LORF1_HUMAN - Also known as LRE1. Experimental evidence at protein level: Swiss-Prot protein existence level 1. Nucleic acid-binding protein which is essential for retrotransposition of LINE-1 elements in the genome. Functions as a nucleic acid chaperone binding its own transcript and therefore preferentially mobilizing the transcript from which they are encoded. From Homo sapiens (Human).
   1430..5254    +  CDS            LORF2_HUMAN: Experimental evidence at protein level: Swiss-Prot protein existence level 1. Has a reverse transcriptase activity required for target- primed reverse transcription of the LINE-1 element mRNA, a crucial step in LINE-1 retrotransposition. Has also an endonuclease activity that allows the introduction of nicks in the chromosomal target DNA. Cleaves DNA in AT-rich regions between a 5' stretch of purines and a 3' stretch of pyrimidines, corresponding to sites of LINE-1 integration in the genome. From Homo sapiens (Human).
   5303..5368    +  CDS            3xFLAG: three tandem FLAG® epitope tags, followed by an enterokinase cleavage site
   5578..5712    -  polyA_signal   SV40 poly(A) signal: SV40 polyadenylation signal
   5735..5818    -  CDS            large T antigen (fragment): large T antigen from SV40 (simian virus 40)
   5821..5861    +  CDS            rop (fragment): Rop protein, which maintains plasmids at low copy number; rop
   5973..5991    -  misc_feature   MCS (fragment): pUC18/19 multiple cloning site
   6437..8226    -  rep_origin     oriP: Epstein-Barr virus oriP replication origin (Yates et al., 2000)
   8227..8445    -  CDS            gL (fragment): GL_EBVB9 - Experimental evidence at protein level: Swiss-Prot protein existence level 1. The heterodimer glycoprotein H-glycoprotein L is required for the fusion of viral and plasma membranes leading to virus entry into the host cell. Acts as a functional inhibitor of gH and maintains gH in an inhibited form. Upon binding to host integrins, gL dissociates from gH leading to activation of the viral fusion glycoproteins gB and gH. Fusion of EBV with B-lymphocytes requires the additional receptor- binding protein gp42, which forms a complex with gH/gL. The heterodimer gH/gL targets also host EPHA
   8528..9676    -  CDS            EBNA1 (fragment): Epstein-Barr nuclear antigen 1, also known as EBNA-1 crucial for latent viral infection, and for episomal amplification of vectors containing the oriP origin (Okita et al., 2013)
   9990..10334   -  CDS            BRRF2_EBVB9 (fragment): Protein inferred from homology: Swiss-Prot protein existence level 3. From Epstein-Barr virus (strain B95-8) (HHV-4) (Human herpesvirus 4).
  10337..10360   -  promoter       tet promoter (fragment): E. coli promoter for tetracycline efflux protein gene
  10473..10577   +  promoter       AmpR promoter: bla
  10578..11438   +  CDS            AmpR: β-lactamase; bla; confers resistance to ampicillin, carbenicillin, and related antibiotics
  11609..12197   +  rep_origin     ori: high-copy-number ColE1/pMB1/pBR322/pUC origin of replication
  12383..12482   -  misc_feature   bom (fragment): basis of mobility region from pBR322
  12492..12821   +  promoter       SV40 promoter: SV40 enhancer and early promoter
  12822..12843   -  misc_feature   MCS (fragment): pUC18/19 multiple cloning site
  12914..13513   +  CDS            PuroR: puromycin N-acetyltransferase; pac from Streptomyces alboniger; confers resistance to puromycin
  13563..13628   +  CDS            dmpM (fragment): DMPM_STRAD - Protein inferred from homology: Swiss-Prot protein existence level 3. From Streptomyces alboniger.
  13637..13720   +  CDS            large T antigen (fragment): large T antigen from SV40 (simian virus 40)
  13743..13877   +  polyA_signal   SV40 poly(A) signal: SV40 polyadenylation signal
  13878..13944   +  CDS            HygR (fragment): hygromycin B phosphotransferase confers resistance to hygromycin
  13986..14034   +  polyA_signal   HSV TK poly(A) signal: herpes simplex virus thymidine kinase polyadenylation signal (Cole and Stacy, 1985)
  14234..14458   +  CDS            gH (fragment): GH_HHV11 - Experimental evidence at protein level: Swiss-Prot protein existence level 1. The heterodimer glycoprotein H-glycoprotein L is required for the fusion of viral and plasma membranes leading to virus entry into the host cell. Following initial binding to host receptor, membrane fusion is mediated by the fusion machinery composed of gB and the heterodimer gH/gL. May also be involved in the fusion between the virion envelope and the outer nuclear membrane during virion morphogenesis. From Human herpesvirus 1 (strain 17) (HHV-1) (Human herpes simplex virus 1).
  14489..14514   -  CDS            bla(M) (fragment): β-lactamase lacking the signal sequence; bla(M); allows cytosolic expression of β-lactamase
