[The description below was written by a language model from this plasmid's Addgene catalogue record and pLannotate feature annotations shown in this document.]
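Description:
pDA027 is a mammalian expression plasmid built on the pCEP4 episomal backbone, modified so that the original hygromycin marker is replaced by puromycin resistance and the CMV promoter is replaced by a tetracycline-responsive promoter. The 14.6 kb sequence carries the Epstein-Barr virus oriP origin and an EBNA1 coding region, which together allow the plasmid to be maintained as a replicating episome in primate cells. In E. coli it is propagated through a high-copy ColE1/pUC-type origin under ampicillin selection (AmpR). Transfected mammalian cells are selected with puromycin, using a PuroR cassette driven by the SV40 enhancer/early promoter and followed by an SV40 poly(A) signal. Short annotated fragments of HygR, the HSV TK poly(A) signal and herpesvirus genes appear to be backbone remnants rather than functional parts.

The payload is ORFeus, a human LINE-1 element, placed downstream of the tight TRE promoter (seven tet operators plus a minimal CMV promoter), so expression depends on a Tet transactivator supplied separately; none is annotated on this plasmid. The bicistronic insert encodes ORF1p, the nucleic acid chaperone that binds the LINE-1 transcript, followed by ORF2p, which provides the endonuclease and reverse transcriptase activities needed for target-primed reverse transcription. ORF2p carries a C-terminal 3xFLAG tag for detection or immunoprecipitation. An SV40 poly(A) signal lies downstream, although it is annotated on the opposite strand. The record lists the mutations H230A and D702Y; by their numbering they most plausibly lie in ORF2p, and these positions are generally associated with its endonuclease and reverse transcriptase domains, though the record does not say so. The stated purpose is mutant ORFeus expression, consistent with use as an inducible control alongside an active LINE-1 construct.
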