Addgene plasmid #131385: pDA027
Purpose: ORFeus expression, mutant
Depositing lab: Kathleen Burns. Depositing organization: Johns Hopkins University and School of Medicine. Publication: Cell fitness screens reveal a conflict between LINE-1 retrotransposition and DNA replication. Ardeljan D, Steranka JP, Liu C, Li Z, Taylor MS, Payer LM, Gorbounov M, Sarnecki JS, Deshpande V, Hruban RH, Boeke JD, Fenyo D, Wu PH, Smogorzewska A, Holland AJ, Burns KH. Nat Struct Mol Biol. 2020 Feb;27(2):168-178. doi: 10.1038/s41594-020-0372-1. Epub 2020 Feb 10. PubMed 32042151.
Backbone
  Vector backbone: pCEP4
  Modifications to backbone: Hygromycin replaced with Puromycin, CMV replaced with Tet (2nd) promoter
  Vector type: Mammalian Expression
  Selectable markers: Puromycin
Growth in bacteria
  Bacterial resistance: Ampicillin, 100 μg/mL
  Growth temperature: 37°C
  Growth strain: DH5alpha
  Copy number: Unknown
Gene/Insert
  Gene/Insert name: ORFeus
  Species: H. sapiens (human)
  Mutation: H230A, D702Y
  Tag / fusion protein: ORF2-3xFlag
Terms and licenses: Academic/Nonprofit Terms; Industry Terms: Not Available to Industry
How to cite: pDA027 was a gift from Kathleen Burns (Addgene plasmid # 131385 ; http://n2t.net/addgene:131385 ; RRID:Addgene_131385)
