>Addgene plasmid #131385 | pDA027 | depositor partial sequence | sequence record 252450 | insert
GGCCGCGTTTAAACTTAATTAAGCCACCATGGGCAAGAAGCAGAACCGCAAGACCGGCAACAGCAAGACC
CAGAGCGCCAGCCCCCCCCCCAAGGAGCGCAGCAGCAGCCCCGCCACCGAGCAGAGCTGGATGGAGAACG
ACTTCGACGAGCTGCGCGAGGAGGGCTTCCGCCGCAGCAACTACAGCGAGCTGCGCGAGGACATCCAGAC
CAAGGGCAAGGAGGTGGAGAACTTCGAGAAGAACCTGGAGGAGTGCATCACCCGCATCACCAACACCGAG
AAGTGCCTGAAGGAGCTGATGGAGCTGAAGACCAAGGCCCGCGAGCTGCGCGAGGAGTGCCGCAGCCTGC
GCAGCCGCTGCGACCAATTGGAGGAGCGCGTGAGCGCCATGGAGGACGAGATGAACGAGATGAAGCGCGA
GGGCAAGTTCCGCGAGAAGCGCATCAAGCGCAACGAGCAGAGCCTGCAGGAGATCTGGGACTACGTGAAG
CGCCCCAACCTGCGCCTGATCGGCGTGCCCGAGAGCGACGTGGAGAACGGCACCAAGCTGGAGAACACCC
TGCAGGACATCATCCAGGAGAACTTCCCCAACCTGGCCCGCCAGGCCAACGTGCAGATCCAGGAGATCCA
GCGCACCCCCCAGCGCTACAGCAGCCGCCGCGCCACCCCCCGCCACATCATCGTGCGCTTCACCAAGGTG
GAGATGAAGGAGAAGATGCTGCGCGCCGCCCGCGAGAAGGGCCGCGTGACCCTGAAGGGCAAGCCCATCC
GTCTCACCGCCGACCTGAGCGCCGAGACCCTGCAGGCCCGCCGCGAGTGGGGCCCCATCTTCAACATCCT
GAAGGAGAAGAACTTCCAGCCCCGCATCAGCTACCCCGCCAAGCTGAGCTTCATCAGCGAGGGCGAGATC
AAGTACTTCATCGACAAGCAGATGCTGCGCGACTTCGTGACCACCCGCCCCGCCCTGAAGGAGCTGCTGA
AGGAGGCCCTGAACATGGAGCGCAACAACCGCTACCAGCCCCTGCAGAACCACGCCAAGATGTAAAGACC
ATCGAGACTAGGAAGAAACTGCATCAACTAATGAGCAAAATCAGGCGCGCCCATCATAATGACCGGCAGC
AACAGCCACATCACCATCCTGACCCTGAACATCAACGGCCTGAACAGCGCCATCAAGCGCCACCGCCTGG
CCAGCTGGATCAAGAGCCAGGACCCCAGCGTGTGCTGCATCCAGGAGACCCACCTGACCTGCCGCGACAC
CCACCGCCTGAAGATCAAGGGCTGGCGCAAGATCTACCAGGCCAACGGCAAGCAGAAGAAGGCCGGCGTG
GCCATCCTGGTGAGCGACAAGACCGACTTCAAGCCCACCAAGATCAAGCGCGACAAGGAGGGCCACTACA
TCATGGTGAAGGGCAGCATCCAGCAGGAGGAGCTGACCATCCTGAACATCTACGCCCCCAACACCGGTGC
CCCCCGCTTCATCAAGCAGGTGCTGAGCGACCTGCAGCGCGACCTGGACAGCCACACCCTGATCATGGGC
GACTTCAACACCCCCCTGAGCACCCTGGACCGCAGCACCCGCCAGAAGGTGAACAAGGACACCCAGGAGC
TGAACAGCGCCCTGCACCAGGCCGACCTGATCGACATCTACCGCACCCTGCACCCCAAGAGCACCGAGTA
CACCTTCTTCAGCGCCCCCCACCACACCTACAGCAAGATCGACCACATCGTGGGCAGCAAGGCCCTGCTG
AGCAAGTGCAAGCGCACCGAGATCATCACCAACTACCTGAGCGACGACAGCGCCATCAAGCTGGAGCTGC
GCATCAAGAACCTGACCCAGAGCCGCAGCACCACCTGGAAGCTGAACAACCTGCTGCTGAACGACTACTG
GGTGCACAACGAGATGAAGGCCGAGATCAAGATGTTCTTCGAAACCAACGAGAACAAGGACACCACCTAC
CAGAACCTGTGGGACGCCTTCAAGGCCGTGTGCCGCGGCAAGTTCATCGCCCTGAACGCCTACAAGCGCA
AGCAGGAGCGCAGCAAGATCGACACCCTGACCAGCCAGCTGAAGGAGCTGGAGAAGCAGGAGCAGACCCA
CAGCAAGGCCAGCCGCCGCCAGGAGATCACCAAGATCCGCGCCGAGCTGAAGGAGATCGAGACCCAGAAG
ACCCTGCAGAAGATCAACGAGTCGCGAAGCTGGTTCTTCGAGCGCATCAACAAGATCGACCGCCCCCTGG
CCCGCCTGATCAAGAAGAAGCGCGAGAAGAACCAGATCGACACCATCAAGAACGACAAGGGCGACATCAC
CACCGACCCCACCGAGATCCAGACCACCATCCGCGAGTACTACAAGCACCTGTACGCCAACAAGCTGGAG
AACCTGGAGGAGATGGACACCTTCCTGGACACCTACACCCTGCCCCGCCTGAACCAGGAGGAGGTGGAGA
GCCTGAACCGCCCCATCACCGGCAGCGAGATCGTGGCCATCATCAACAGCCTGCCCACCAAGAAGAGCCC
CGGCCCCGACGGCTTCACCGCCGAGTTCTACCAGCGCTACAAGGAGGAGCTGGTGCCCTTCCTGCTGAAG
CTGTTCCAGAGCATCGAGAAGGAGGGCATCCTGCCCAACAGCTTCTACGAGGCCAGCATCATCCTGATCC
CCAAGCCCGGCCGCGACACCACCAAGAAGGAGAACTTCCGCCCCATCAGCCTGATGAACATCGACGCCAA
GATCCTGAACAAGATCCTGGCCAACCGCATCCAGCAGCACATCAAGAAGCTGATCCACCACGACCAGGTG
GGCTTCATCCCCGGGATGCAGGGCTGGTTCAACATCCGCAAGAGCATCAACGTGATCCAGCACATCAACC
GCGCCAAGGACAAGAACCACATGATCATCAGCATCGACGCCGAGAAGGCCTTCGACAAGATCCAGCAGCC
CTTCATGCTGAAGACCCTGAACAAGCTGGGCATCGACGGCACCTACTTCAAGATCATCCGCGCCATCTAC
GACAAGCCCACCGCCAACATCATCCTGAACGGCCAGAAGCTGGAGGCCTTCCCCCTGAAGACCGGCACGC
GTCAGGGCTGCCCCCTGAGCCCCCTGCTGTTCAACATCGTGCTGGAGGTGCTGGCCCGCGCCATCCGCCA
GGAGAAGGAGATCAAGGGCATCCAGCTGGGCAAGGAGGAGGTGAAGCTGAGCCTGTTCGCCTACGACATG
ATCGTGTACCTGGAGAACCCCATCGTGAGCGCCCAGAACCTGCTGAAGCTGATCAGCAACTTCAGCAAGG
TGAGCGGCTACAAGATCAACGTGCAGAAGAGCCAGGCCTTCCTGTACACCAACAACCGCCAGACCGAGAG
CCAGATCATGGGCGAGCTGCCCTTCACCATCGCTAGCAAGCGCATCAAGTACCTGGGCATCCAGCTGACC
CGCGACGTGAAGGACCTGTTCAAGGAGAACTACAAGCCCCTGCTGAAGGAGATCAAGGAGGAGACCAACA
AGTGGAAGAACATCCCCTGCAGCTGGGTGGGCCGCATCAACATCGTGAAGATGGCCATCCTGCCCAAGGT
GATCTACCGCTTCAACGCCATCCCCATCAAGCTGCCCATGACCTTCTTCACCGAGCTGGAGAAGACCACC
CTGAAGTTCATCTGGAACCAGAAGCGCGCCCGCATCGCCAAGAGCATCCTGAGCCAGAAGAACAAGGCCG
GCGGCATCACCCTGCCCGACTTCAAGCTGTACTACAAGGCCACCGTGACCAAGACCGCCTGGTACTGGTA
CCAGAACCGCGATATCGACCAGTGGAACCGCACCGAGCCCAGCGAGATCATGCCCCACATCTACAACTAC
CTGATCTTCGACAAGCCCGAGAAGAACAAGCAGTGGGGCAAGGACAGCCTGTTCAACAAGTGGTGCTGGG
AGAACTGGCTGGCCATCTGCCGCAAGCTGAAGCTGGACCCCTTCCTGACCCCCTACACCAAGATCAACAG
CCGCTGGATCAAGGACCTGAACGTGAAGCCCAAGACCATCAAGACCCTGGAGGAGAACCTGGGCATCACC
ATCCAGGACATCGGCGTGGGCAAGGACTTCATGAGCAAGACCCCCAAGGCCATGGCCACCAAGGACAAGA
TCGACAAGTGGGACCTGATCAAGCTGAAGAGCTTCTGCACCGCCAAGGAGACCACCATCCGCGTGAACCG
CCAGCCCACCACCTGGGAGAAGATCTTCGCCACCTACAGCAGCGACAAGGGCCTGATCAGCCGCATCTAC
AACGAGCTGAAGCAGATCTACAAGAAGAAGACCAACAACCCCATCAAGAAGTGGGCCAAGGACATGAACC
GCCACTTCAGCAAGGAGGACATCTACGCCGCCAAGAAGCATATGAAGAAGTGCAGCAGCAGCCTGGCCAT
CCGCGAGATGCAGATCAAGACCACCATGCGCTACCACCTGACCCCCGTGCGCATGGCCATCATCAAGAAG
AGCGGCAACAACCGCTGCTGGCGCGGCTGCGGCGAGATCGGCACCCTGCTGCACTGCTGGTGGGACTGCA
AGCTGGTGCAGCCCCTGTGGAAGAGCGTGTGGCGCTTCCTGCGCGACCTGGAGCTGGAGATCCCCTTCGA
CCCCGCCATCCCCCTGCTGGGCATCTACCCCAACGAGTACAAGAGCTGCTGCTACAAGGACACCTGCACC
CGCATGTTCATCGCCGCCCTGTTCACCATCGCCAAGACCTGGAACCAGCCCAAGTGCCCCACCATGATCG
ATTGGATCAAGAAGATGTGGCACATCTACACCATGGAGTACTACGCCGCCATCAAGAACGACGAGTTCAT
CAGCTTCGTGGGCACCTGGATGAAGCTGGAGACCATCATCCTGAGCAAGCTGAGCCAGGAGCAGAAGACC
AAGCACCGCATCTTCAGCCTGATCGGCGGCAACGGCGGCGGCAGCGGCGGCGGCAGCCTGGAAGTTCTGT
TCCAGGGGCCCGACTACAAAGACCATGACGGTGATTATAAAGATCATGACATCGATTACAAGGATGACGA
TGACAAGTAGACAATGAGATCACATGGACACAGGAAGGGGAATATCACACTCTGGGGACTGTGGTGGGGT
CGGGGGAGGGGGGAGGGATAGCATTGGGAGATATACCTAATGCTAGATGACACATTAGTGGGTGCAGCGC
ACCAGCATGGCACATGTATACATATGTAACTAACCTGCACAATGTGCACATGTACCCTAAAACTTAGAGT
ATAATG
